Addgene plasmid #110563: Talin1-FERM
Purpose: bacterial expression of Talin 1
Depositing lab: Tina Izard. Depositing organization: UF Scripps Biomedical Research.
Backbone
  Vector backbone: pET28
  Backbone manufacturer: Novagen
  Vector type: Bacterial Expression
Growth in bacteria
  Bacterial resistance: Kanamycin, 50 μg/mL
  Growth temperature: 37°C
  Growth strain: DH5alpha
  Copy number: High Copy
Gene/Insert
  Gene/Insert name: Talin 1 (alt name: TLN1)
  Species: M. musculus (mouse)
  Insert size (bp): 1200
  Entrez Gene: Tln1 (a.k.a. Tln)
  Promoter: T7
  Tag / fusion protein: (His)8 (N terminal on backbone)
  Cloning method: Gibson Cloning
  Sequencing primers: 5′ unknown
Terms and licenses: Academic/Nonprofit Terms; Industry Terms: Not Available to Industry
How to cite: Talin1-FERM was a gift from Tina Izard (Addgene plasmid # 110563 ; http://n2t.net/addgene:110563 ; RRID:Addgene_110563)
