[The description below was written by a language model from this plasmid's Addgene catalogue record and pLannotate feature annotations shown in this document.]
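Description:
Talin1-FERM is a bacterial expression plasmid built on the Novagen pET28 backbone for producing a fragment of mouse talin 1 (Tln1) in E. coli. The roughly 1.2 kb insert was introduced by Gibson cloning. As the plasmid name indicates, it corresponds to the FERM domain region of talin rather than the full-length protein, and the feature table likewise annotates it as a partial Tln1 coding sequence. Talin is a large cytoskeletal protein concentrated at cell–substratum contacts, where it links the plasma membrane to major cytoskeletal structures.

Expression follows the standard pET arrangement: a T7 promoter followed by a lac operator and the phage T7 gene 10 ribosome binding site drives the open reading frame, and a T7 terminator closes the unit. The plasmid carries its own lacI gene, so transcription stays repressed until induction with IPTG in a host that supplies T7 RNA polymerase. The catalogue lists an N-terminal octahistidine tag contributed by the backbone. A short His-tag-related annotation lies just upstream of the insert, consistent with this. A further His-tag fragment is annotated downstream of the insert, but the record does not show whether it is in frame and translated. The short hits labelled as tetracycline resistance, the AmpR promoter and a solubility tag are fragments, probably backbone remnants rather than functional parts.

The plasmid is selected with kanamycin through the aph(3')-Ia gene. It replicates from a ColE1/pBR322-type origin with adjacent bom and rop elements, and also carries an f1 phage origin. The stated purpose is bacterial expression of talin 1, and the His tag permits affinity purification of the recombinant protein.
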