Features (pLannotate 1.2.2; 20 found; start..end, strand, type, name):
     12..440     +  rep_origin     f1 ori (sequence partly withheld): f1 bacteriophage origin of replication; arrow indicates direction of (+) strand synthesis
    493..550     +  promoter       AmpR promoter (fragment): bla
    559..1374    -  CDS            KanR: aminoglycoside phosphotransferase; aph(3')-Ia; confers resistance to kanamycin in bacteria or G418 (Geneticin®) in eukaryotes
   1496..2084    +  rep_origin     ori: high-copy-number ColE1/pMB1/pBR322/pUC origin of replication
   2270..2409    -  misc_feature   bom: basis of mobility region from pBR322
   2511..2702    -  CDS            rop: Rop protein, which maintains plasmids at low copy number; rop
   2719..3099    +  CDS            YPB1_ECOLX: Protein predicted: Swiss-Prot protein existence level 4. From Escherichia coli.
   3171..3462    -  CDS            TcR (fragment): tetracycline efflux protein; tet; confers resistance to tetracycline
   3477..3498    -  protein_bind   CAP binding site: CAP binding activates transcription in the presence of cAMP. E. coli catabolite activator protein
   3511..4593    -  CDS            lacI: lac repressor; lacI; The lac repressor binds to the lac operator to inhibit transcription in E. coli. This inhibition can be relieved by adding lactose or isopropyl-β-D-thiogalactopyranoside (IPTG).
   4594..4671    -  promoter       lacI promoter: lacI
   4679..4958    -  CDS            TcR (fragment): tetracycline efflux protein; tet; confers resistance to tetracycline
   4980..4998    +  promoter       T7 promoter: promoter for bacteriophage T7 RNA polymerase
   4999..5023    +  protein_bind   lac operator: The lac repressor binds to the lac operator to inhibit transcription in E. coli. This inhibition can be relieved by adding lactose or isopropyl-β-D-thiogalactopyranoside (IPTG). lac repressor encoded by lacI
   5038..5060    +  RBS            RBS: efficient ribosome binding site from bacteriophage T7 gene 10 (Olins and Rangwala, 1989)
   5079..5095    +  CDS            capTEV™ (fragment): composite tag for in vivo biotinylation, TEV protease cleavage, and 6xHis tagging
   5127..6326    +  CDS            Tln1 (fragment): TLN1_MOUSE - Also known as Tln. Experimental evidence at protein level: Swiss-Prot protein existence level 1. Probably involved in connections of major cytoskeletal structures to the plasma membrane. High molecular weight cytoskeletal protein concentrated at regions of cell-substratum contact and, in lymphocytes, at cell-cell contacts. From Mus musculus (Mouse).
   6351..6368    +  CDS            9xHis (fragment): 9xHis affinity tag
   6378..6427    +  CDS            SET1 (fragment): solubility-enhancement tag derived from T7 phage gene 10B
   6435..6482    +  terminator     T7 terminator: transcription terminator for bacteriophage T7 RNA polymerase
>Addgene plasmid #110563 | Talin1-FERM | addgene full sequence | sequence record 210730 | Addgene NGS Result
TGGCGAATGGG
[124 nt withheld, positions 12-135]
C
[91 nt withheld, positions 137-227]
A
[49 nt withheld, positions 229-277]
CCTTTGACGTTGGAGTCCACGTTCTTT
[37 nt withheld, positions 305-341]
ACCCTATCTCGGTCTATTCTTTTGATTTATAAGGGATTTTGCCGATTTCGGCCTATTGGTTAAAAAATGA
GCTGATTTAACAAAAATTTAACGCGAATTTTAACAAAATATTAACGCTTACAATTTAGGTGGCACTTTTC
GGGGAAATGTGCGCGGAACCCCTATTTGTTTATTTTTCTAAATACATTCAAATATGTATCCGCTCATGAA
TTAATTCTTAGAAAAACTCATCGAGCATCAAATGAAACTGCAATTTATTCATATCAGGATTATCAATACC
ATATTTTTGAAAAAGCCGTTTCTGTAATGAAGGAGAAAACTCACCGAGGCAGTTCCATAGGATGGCAAGA
TCCTGGTATCGGTCTGCGATTCCGACTCGTCCAACATCAATACAACCTATTAATTTCCCCTCGTCAAAAA
TAAGGTTATCAAGTGAGAAATCACCATGAGTGACGACTGAATCCGGTGAGAATGGCAAAAGTTTATGCAT
TTCTTTCCAGACTTGTTCAACAGGCCAGCCATTACGCTCGTCATCAAAATCACTCGCATCAACCAAACCG
TTATTCATTCGTGATTGCGCCTGAGCGAGACGAAATACGCGATCGCTGTTAAAAGGACAATTACAAACAG
GAATCGAATGCAACCGGCGCAGGAACACTGCCAGCGCATCAACAATATTTTCACCTGAATCAGGATATTC
TTCTAATACCTGGAATGCTGTTTTCCCGGGGATCGCAGTGGTGAGTAACCATGCATCATCAGGAGTACGG
ATAAAATGCTTGATGGTCGGAAGAGGCATAAATTCCGTCAGCCAGTTTAGTCTGACCATCTCATCTGTAA
CATCATTGGCAACGCTACCTTTGCCATGTTTCAGAAACAACTCTGGCGCATCGGGCTTCCCATACAATCG
ATAGATTGTCGCACCTGATTGCCCGACATTATCGCGAGCCCATTTATACCCATATAAATCAGCATCCATG
TTGGAATTTAATCGCGGCCTAGAGCAAGACGTTTCCCGTTGAATATGGCTCATAACACCCCTTGTATTAC
TGTTTATGTAAGCAGACAGTTTTATTGTTCATGACCAAAATCCCTTAACGTGAGTTTTCGTTCCACTGAG
CGTCAGACCCCGTAGAAAAGATCAAAGGATCTTCTTGAGATCCTTTTTTTCTGCGCGTAATCTGCTGCTT
GCAAACAAAAAAACCACCGCTACCAGCGGTGGTTTGTTTGCCGGATCAAGAGCTACCAACTCTTTTTCCG
AAGGTAACTGGCTTCAGCAGAGCGCAGATACCAAATACTGTCCTTCTAGTGTAGCCGTAGTTAGGCCACC
ACTTCAAGAACTCTGTAGCACCGCCTACATACCTCGCTCTGCTAATCCTGTTACCAGTGGCTGCTGCCAG
TGGCGATAAGTCGTGTCTTACCGGGTTGGACTCAAGACGATAGTTACCGGATAAGGCGCAGCGGTCGGGC
TGAACGGGGGGTTCGTGCACACAGCCCAGCTTGGAGCGAACGACCTACACCGAACTGAGATACCTACAGC
GTGAGCTATGAGAAAGCGCCACGCTTCCCGAAGGGAGAAAGGCGGACAGGTATCCGGTAAGCGGCAGGGT
CGGAACAGGAGAGCGCACGAGGGAGCTTCCAGGGGGAAACGCCTGGTATCTTTATAGTCCTGTCGGGTTT
CGCCACCTCTGACTTGAGCGTCGATTTTTGTGATGCTCGTCAGGGGGGCGGAGCCTATGGAAAAACGCCA
GCAACGCGGCCTTTTTACGGTTCCTGGCCTTTTGCTGGCCTTTTGCTCACATGTTCTTTCCTGCGTTATC
CCCTGATTCTGTGGATAACCGTATTACCGCCTTTGAGTGAGCTGATACCGCTCGCCGCAGCCGAACGACC
GAGCGCAGCGAGTCAGTGAGCGAGGAAGCGGAAGAGCGCCTGATGCGGTATTTTCTCCTTACGCATCTGT
GCGGTATTTCACACCGCAATGGTGCACTCTCAGTACAATCTGCTCTGATGCCGCATAGTTAAGCCAGTAT
ACACTCCGCTATCGCTACGTGACTGGGTCATGGCTGCGCCCCGACACCCGCCAACACCCGCTGACGCGCC
CTGACGGGCTTGTCTGCTCCCGGCATCCGCTTACAGACAAGCTGTGACCGTCTCCGGGAGCTGCATGTGT
CAGAGGTTTTCACCGTCATCACCGAAACGCGCGAGGCAGCTGCGGTAAAGCTCATCAGCGTGGTCGTGAA
GCGATTCACAGATGTCTGCCTGTTCATCCGCGTCCAGCTCGTTGAGTTTCTCCAGAAGCGTTAATGTCTG
GCTTCTGATAAAGCGGGCCATGTTAAGGGCGGTTTTTTCCTGTTTGGTCACTGATGCCTCCGTGTAAGGG
GGATTTCTGTTCATGGGGGTAATGATACCGATGAAACGAGAGAGGATGCTCACGATACGGGTTACTGATG
ATGAACATGCCCGGTTACTGGAACGTTGTGAGGGTAAACAACTGGCGGTATGGATGCGGCGGGACCAGAG
AAAAATCACTCAGGGTCAATGCCAGCGCTTCGTTAATACAGATGTAGGTGTTCCACAGGGTAGCCAGCAG
CATCCTGCGATGCAGATCCGGAACATAATGGTGCAGGGCGCTGACTTCCGCGTTTCCAGACTTTACGAAA
CACGGAAACCGAAGACCATTCATGTTGTTGCTCAGGTCGCAGACGTTTTGCAGCAGCAGTCGCTTCACGT
TCGCTCGCGTATCGGTGATTCATTCTGCTAACCAGTAAGGCAACCCCGCCAGCCTAGCCGGGTCCTCAAC
GACAGGAGCACGATCATGCGCACCCGTGGGGCCGCCATGCCGGCGATAATGGCCTGCTTCTCGCCGAAAC
GTTTGGTGGCGGGACCAGTGACGAAGGCTTGAGCGAGGGCGTGCAAGATTCCGAATACCGCAAGCGACAG
GCCGATCATCGTCGCGCTCCAGCGAAAGCGGTCCTCGCCGAAAATGACCCAGAGCGCTGCCGGCACCTGT
CCTACGAGTTGCATGATAAAGAAGACAGTCATAAGTGCGGCGACGATAGTCATGCCCCGCGCCCACCGGA
AGGAGCTGACTGGGTTGAAGGCTCTCAAGGGCATCGGTCGAGATCCCGGTGCCTAATGAGTGAGCTAACT
TACATTAATTGCGTTGCGCTCACTGCCCGCTTTCCAGTCGGGAAACCTGTCGTGCCAGCTGCATTAATGA
ATCGGCCAACGCGCGGGGAGAGGCGGTTTGCGTATTGGGCGCCAGGGTGGTTTTTCTTTTCACCAGTGAG
ACGGGCAACAGCTGATTGCCCTTCACCGCCTGGCCCTGAGAGAGTTGCAGCAAGCGGTCCACGCTGGTTT
GCCCCAGCAGGCGAAAATCCTGTTTGATGGTGGTTAACGGCGGGATATAACATGAGCTGTCTTCGGTATC
GTCGTATCCCACTACCGAGATATCCGCACCAACGCGCAGCCCGGACTCGGTAATGGCGCGCATTGCGCCC
AGCGCCATCTGATCGTTGGCAACCAGCATCGCAGTGGGAACGATGCCCTCATTCAGCATTTGCATGGTTT
GTTGAAAACCGGACATGGCACTCCAGTCGCCTTCCCGTTCCGCTATCGGCTGAATTTGATTGCGAGTGAG
ATATTTATGCCAGCCAGCCAGACGCAGACGCGCCGAGACAGAACTTAATGGGCCCGCTAACAGCGCGATT
TGCTGGTGACCCAATGCGACCAGATGCTCCACGCCCAGTCGCGTACCGTCTTCATGGGAGAAAATAATAC
TGTTGATGGGTGTCTGGTCAGAGACATCAAGAAATAACGCCGGAACATTAGTGCAGGCAGCTTCCACAGC
AATGACATCCTGGTCATCCAGCGGATAGTTAATGATCAGCCCACTGACGCGTTGCGCGAGAAGATTGTGC
ACCGCCGCTTTACAGGCTTCGACGCCGCTTCGTTCTACCATCGACACCACCACGCTGGCACCCAGTTGAT
CGGCGCGAGATTTAATCGCCGCGACAATTTGCGACGGCGCGTGCAGGGCCAGACTGGAGGTGGCAACGCC
AATCAGCAACGACTGTTTGCCCGCCAGTTGTTGTGCCACGCGGTTGGGAATGTAATTCAGCTCCGCCATC
GCCGCTTCCACTTTTTCCCGCGTTTTCGCAGAAACGTGGCTGGCCTGGTTCACCACGCGGGAAACGGTCT
GATAAGAGACACCGGCATACTCTGCGACATCGTATAACGTTACTGGTTTCACATTCACCACCCTGAATTG
ACTCTCTTCCGGGCGCTATCATGCCATACCGCGAAAGGTTTTGCGCCATTCGATGGTGTCCGGGATCTCG
ACGCTCTCCCTTATGCGACTCCTGCATTAGGAAGCAGCCCAGTAGTAGGTTGAGGCCGTTGAGCACCGCC
GCCGCAAGGAATGGTGCATGCAAGGAGATGGCGCCCAACAGTCCCCCGGCCACGGGGCCTGCCACCATAC
CCACGCCGAAACAAGCGCTCATGAGCCCGAAGTGGCGAGCCCGATCTTCCCCATCGGTGATGTCGGCGAT
ATAGGCGCCAGCAACCGCACCTGTGGCGCCGGTGATGCCGGCCACGATGCGTCCGGCGTAGAGGATCGAG
ATCTCGATCCCGCGAAATTAATACGACTCACTATAGGGGAATTGTGAGCGGATAACAATTCCCCTCTAGA
AATAATTTTGTTTAACTTTAAGAAGGAGATATACCATGGGCAGCAGCCATCATCATCATCATCACCATCA
TCTGGAAGTTCTGTTCCAGGGGCCCATGGTTGCGCTTTCGCTGAAGATTAGCATTGGGAATGTGGTGAAG
ACGATGCAATTTGAGCCATCTACCATGGTGTACGACGCCTGCCGCATGATTCGTGAGCGGATCCCAGAGG
CCCTGGCTGGCCCTCCCAACGACTTTGGGCTCTTTCTGTCAGATGATGACCCCAAAAAAGGCATCTGGCT
AGAGGCTGGGAAAGCTTTGGACTACTACATGCTCCGAAATGGGGACACCATGGAGTACAGAAAAAAGCAG
AGACCCCTGAAGATCCGGATGTTAGACGGAACGGTGAAGACTATCATGGTGGATGACTCCAAGACCGTCA
CAGACATGCTCATGACCATTTGTGCCCGAATTGGTATCACCAACCATGATGAGTATTCACTGGTTCGAGA
GCTGATGGAAGAAAAGAAAGATGAGGGGACAGGGACCCTGAGAAAAGACAAGACCCTACTGCGAGATGAA
AAGAAGATGGAGAAGCTAAAGCAGAAGTTGCACACAGACGATGAGTTGAACTGGCTGGACCATGGGCGGA
CACTGAGGGAACAGGGAGTGGAAGAGCATGAGACGTTGCTGCTGCGGAGAAAGTTCTTCTACTCAGACCA
GAATGTGGATTCCCGAGACCCTGTACAGCTGAACCTTCTCTATGTGCAGGCACGAGATGACATCCTGAAT
GGCTCCCATCCTGTCTCCTTTGACAAGGCCTGTGAATTTGCAGGCTTCCAGTGCCAGATCCAGTTTGGAC
CTCACAATGAACAGAAGCACAAGGCTGGCTTCCTTGACCTGAAGGACTTCCTGCCCAAGGAGTATGTGAA
GCAGAAGGGAGAGCGTAAGATCTTTCAGGCACACAAGAATTGTGGGCAGATGAGTGAAATTGAGGCCAAG
GTACGCTACGTGAAGCTGGCCCGTTCCCTCAAGACTTACGGTGTCTCCTTCTTCCTAGTCAAGGAAAAGA
TGAAGGGGAAGAATAAACTGGTGCCCAGGCTGTTGGGCATCACTAAGGAGTGTGTGATGCGTGTGGATGA
GAAGACCAAGGAGGTGATTCAGGAATGGAGCCTCACCAACATCAAACGCTGGGCTGCCTCTCCCAAGAGC
TTTACTCTGGACTTTGGAGACTATCAGGATGGCTACTACTCAGTACAGACGACAGAAGGCGAGCAGATCG
CACAGCTCATTGCTGGCTACATAGATATCATCCTTTGAGAATTCGCGGCCGCACTCGAGCACCACCACCA
CCACCACTGAGATCCGGCTGCTAACAAAGCCCGAAAGGAAGCTGAGTTGGCTGCTGCCACCGCTGAGCAA
TAACTAGCATAACCCCTTGGGGCCTCTAAACGGGTCTTGAGGGGTTTTTTGCTGAAAGGAGGAACTATAT
CCGGAT
