>Addgene plasmid #110563 | Talin1-FERM | depositor partial sequence | sequence record 207958 | His tag and prescission site in frame with talin 1 residues 1 to 400
ATGGTTGCGCTTTCGCTGAAGATTAGCATTGGGAATGTGGTGAAGACGATGCAATTTGAGCCATCTACCA
TGGTGTACGACGCCTGCCGCATGATTCGTGAGCGGATCCCAGAGGCCCTGGCTGGCCCTCCCAACGACTT
TGGGCTCTTTCTGTCAGATGATGACCCCAAAAAAGGCATCTGGCTAGAGGCTGGGAAAGCTTTGGACTAC
TACATGCTCCGAAATGGGGACACCATGGAGTACAGAAAAAAGCAGAGACCCCTGAAGATCCGGATGTTAG
ACGGAACGGTGAAGACTATCATGGTGGATGACTCCAAGACCGTCACAGACATGCTCATGACCATTTGTGC
CCGAATTGGTATCACCAACCATGATGAGTATTCACTGGTTCGAGAGCTGATGGAAGAAAAGAAAGATGAG
GGGACAGGGACCCTGAGAAAAGACAAGACCCTACTGCGAGATGAAAAGAAGATGGAGAAGCTAAAGCAGA
AGTTGCACACAGACGATGAGTTGAACTGGCTGGACCATGGGCGGACACTGAGGGAACAGGGAGTGGAAGA
GCATGAGACGTTGCTGCTGCGGAGAAAGTTCTTCTACTCAGACCAGAATGTGGATTCCCGAGACCCTGTA
CAGCTGAACCTTCTCTATGTGCAGGCACGAGATGACATCCTGAATGGCTCCCATCCTGTCTCCTTTGACA
AGGCCTGTGAATTTGCAGGCTTCCAGTGCCAGATCCAGTTTGGACCTCACAATGAACAGAAGCACAAGGC
TGGCTTCCTTGACCTGAAGGACTTCCTGCCCAAGGAGTATGTGAAGCAGAAGGGAGAGCGTAAGATCTTT
CAGGCACACAAGAATTGTGGGCAGATGAGTGAAATTGAGGCCAAGGTACGCTACGTGAAGCTGGCCCGTT
CCCTCAAGACTTACGGTGTCTCCTTCTTCCTAGTCAAGGAAAAGATGAAGGGGAAGAATAAACTGGTGCC
CAGGCTGTTGGGCATCACTAAGGAGTGTGTGATGCGTGTGGATGAGAAGACCAAGGAGGTGATTCAGGAA
TGGAGCCTCACCAACATCAAACGCTGGGCTGCCTCTCCCAAGAGCTTTACTCTGGACTTTGGAGACTATC
AGGATGGCTACTACTCAGTACAGACGACAGAAGGCGAGCAGATCGCACAGCTCATTGCTGGCTACATAGA
TATCATCCTT
